>Addgene plasmid #76359 | TXK gRNA (BRDN0001145866) | addgene full sequence | sequence record 188987 | Addgene Assembled Sequence
CCCGGGTGCAAAGATGGATAAAGTTTTAAACAGAGAGGAATCTTTGCAGCTAATGGACCTTCTAGGTCTT
GAAAGGAGTGGGAATTGGCTCCGGTGCCCGTCAGTGGGCAGAGCGCACATCGCCCACAGTCCCCGAGAAG
TTGGGGGGAGGGGTCGGCAATTGATCCGGTGCCTAGAGAAGGTGGCGCGGGGTAAACTGGGAAAGTGATG
TCGTGTACTGGCTCCGCCTTTTTCCCGAGGGTGGGGGAGAACCGTATATAAGTGCAGTAGTCGCCGTGAA
CGTTCTTTTTCGCAACGGGTTTGCCGCCAGAACACAGGTAAGTGCCGTGTGTGGTTCCCGCGGGCCTGGC
CTCTTTACGGGTTATGGCCCTTGCGTGCCTTGAATTACTTCCACCTGGCTGCAGTACGTGATTCTTGATC
CCGAGCTTCGGGTTGGAAGTGGGTGGGAGAGTTCGAGGCCTTGCGCTTAAGGAGCCCCTTCGCCTCGTGC
TTGAGTTGAGGCCTGGCCTGGGCGCTGGGGCCGCCGCGTGCGAATCTGGTGGCACCTTCGCGCCTGTCTC
GCTGCTTTCGATAAGTCTCTAGCCATTTAAAATTTTTGATGACCTGCTGCGACGCTTTTTTTCTGGCAAG
ATAGTCTTGTAAATGCGGGCCAAGATCTGCACACTGGTATTTCGGTTTTTGGGGCCGCGGGCGGCGACGG
GGCCCGTGCGTCCCAGCGCACATGTTCGGCGAGGCGGGGCCTGCGAGCGCGGCCACCGAGAATCGGACGG
GGGTAGTCTCAAGCTGGCCGGCCTGCTCTGGTGCCTGGCCTCGCGCCGCCGTGTATCGCCCCGCCCTGGG
CGGCAAGGCTGGCCCGGTCGGCACCAGTTGCGTGAGCGGAAAGATGGCCGCTTCCCGGCCCTGCTGCAGG
GAGCTCAAAATGGAGGACGCGGCGCTCGGGAGAGCGGGCGGGTGAGTCACCCACACAAAGGAAAAGGGCC
TTTCCGTCCTCAGCCGTCGCTTCATGTGACTCCACGGAGTACCGGGCGCCGTCCAGGCACCTCGATTAGT
TCTCGAGCTTTTGGAGTACGTCGTCTTTAGGTTGGGGGGAGGGGTTTTATGCGATGGAGTTTCCCCACAC
TGAGTGGGTGGAGACTGAAGTTAGGCCAGCTTGGCACTTGATGTAATTCTCCTTGGAATTTGCCCTTTTT
GAGTTTGGATCTTGGTTCATTCTCAAGCCTCAGACAGTGGTTCAAAGTTTTTTTCTTCCATTTCAGGTGT
CGTGACGTACGGCCACCATGACCGAGTACAAGCCCACGGTGCGCCTCGCCACCCGCGACGACGTCCCCAG
GGCCGTACGCACCCTCGCCGCCGCGTTCGCCGACTACCCCGCCACGCGCCACACCGTCGATCCGGACCGC
CACATCGAGCGGGTCACCGAGCTGCAAGAACTCTTCCTCACGCGCGTCGGGCTCGACATCGGCAAGGTGT
GGGTCGCGGACGACGGCGCCGCCGTGGCGGTCTGGACCACGCCGGAGAGCGTCGAAGCGGGGGCGGTGTT
CGCCGAGATCGGCCCGCGCATGGCCGAGTTGAGCGGTTCCCGGCTGGCCGCGCAGCAACAGATGGAAGGC
CTCCTGGCGCCGCACCGGCCCAAGGAGCCCGCGTGGTTCCTGGCCACCGTCGGAGTCTCGCCCGACCACC
AGGGCAAGGGTCTGGGCAGCGCCGTCGTGCTCCCCGGAGTGGAGGCGGCCGAGCGCGCCGGGGTGCCCGC
CTTCCTGGAGACCTCCGCGCCCCGCAACCTCCCCTTCTACGAGCGGCTCGGCTTCACCGTCACCGCCGAC
GTCGAGGTGCCCGAAGGACCGCGCACCTGGTGCATGACCCGCAAGCCCGGTGCCTGAACGCGTTAAGTCG
ACAATCAACCTCTGGATTACAAAATTTGTGAAAGATTGACTGGTATTCTTAACTATGTTGCTCCTTTTAC
GCTATGTGGATACGCTGCTTTAATGCCTTTGTATCATGCTATTGCTTCCCGTATGGCTTTCATTTTCTCC
TCCTTGTATAAATCCTGGTTGCTGTCTCTTTATGAGGAGTTGTGGCCCGTTGTCAGGCAACGTGGCGTGG
TGTGCACTGTGTTTGCTGACGCAACCCCCACTGGTTGGGGCATTGCCACCACCTGTCAGCTCCTTTCCGG
GACTTTCGCTTTCCCCCTCCCTATTGCCACGGCGGAACTCATCGCCGCCTGCCTTGCCCGCTGCTGGACA
GGGGCTCGGCTGTTGGGCACTGACAATTCCGTGGTGTTGTCGGGGAAATCATCGTCCTTTCCTTGGCTGC
TCGCCTGTGTTGCCACCTGGATTCTGCGCGGGACGTCCTTCTGCTACGTCCCTTCGGCCCTCAATCCAGC
GGACCTTCCTTCCCGCGGCCTGCTGCCGGCTCTGCGGCCTCTTCCGCGTCTTCGCCTTCGCCCTCAGACG
AGTCGGATCTCCCTTTGGGCCGCCTCCCCGCGTCGACTTTAAGACCAATGACTTACAAGGCAGCTGTAGA
TCTTAGCCACTTTTTAAAAGAAAAGGGGGGACTGGAAGGGCTAATTCACTCCCAACGAAGACAAGATCTG
CTTTTTGCTTGTACTGGGTCTCTCTGGTTAGACCAGATCTGAGCCTGGGAGCTCTCTGGCTAACTAGGGA
ACCCACTGCTTAAGCCTCAATAAAGCTTGCCTTGAGTGCTTCAAGTAGTGTGTGCCCGTCTGTTGTGTGA
CTCTGGTAACTAGAGATCCCTCAGACCCTTTTAGTCAGTGTGGAAAATCTCTAGCAGTACGTATAGTAGT
TCATGTCATCTTATTATTCAGTATTTATAACTTGCAAAGAAATGAATATCAGAGAGTGAGAGGAACTTGT
TTATTGCAGCTTATAATGGTTACAAATAAAGCAATAGCATCACAAATTTCACAAATAAAGCATTTTTTTC
ACTGCATTCTAGTTGTGGTTTGTCCAAACTCATCAATGTATCTTATCATGTCTGGCTCTAGCTATCCCGC
CCCTAACTCCGCCCATCCCGCCCCTAACTCCGCCCAGTTCCGCCCATTCTCCGCCCCATGGCTGACTAAT
TTTTTTTATTTATGCAGAGGCCGAGGCCGCCTCGGCCTCTGAGCTATTCCAGAAGTAGTGAGGAGGCTTT
TTTGGAGGCCTAGGGACGTACCCAATTCGCCCTATAGTGAGTCGTATTACGCGCGCTCACTGGCCGTCGT
TTTACAACGTCGTGACTGGGAAAACCCTGGCGTTACCCAACTTAATCGCCTTGCAGCACATCCCCCTTTC
GCCAGCTGGCGTAATAGCGAAGAGGCCCGCACCGATCGCCCTTCCCAACAGTTGCGCAGCCTGAATGGCG
AATGGG
[124 nt withheld, positions 3367-3490]
C
[91 nt withheld, positions 3492-3582]
A
[49 nt withheld, positions 3584-3632]
CCTTTGACGTTGGAGTCCACGTTCTTT
[37 nt withheld, positions 3660-3696]
ACCCTATCTCGGTCTATTCTTTTGATTTATAAGGGATTTTGCCGATTTCGGCCTATTGGTTAAAAAATGA
GCTGATTTAACAAAAATTTAACGCGAATTTTAACAAAATATTAACGCTTACAATTTAGGTGGCACTTTTC
GGGGAAATGTGCGCGGAACCCCTATTTGTTTATTTTTCTAAATACATTCAAATATGTATCCGCTCATGAG
ACAATAACCCTGATAAATGCTTCAATAATATTGAAAAAGGAAGAGTATGAGTATTCAACATTTCCGTGTC
GCCCTTATTCCCTTTTTTGCGGCATTTTGCCTTCCTGTTTTTGCTCACCCAGAAACGCTGGTGAAAGTAA
AAGATGCTGAAGATCAGTTGGGTGCACGAGTGGGTTACATCGAACTGGATCTCAACAGCGGTAAGATCCT
TGAGAGTTTTCGCCCCGAAGAACGTTTTCCAATGATGAGCACTTTTAAAGTTCTGCTATGTGGCGCGGTA
TTATCCCGTATTGACGCCGGGCAAGAGCAACTCGGTCGCCGCATACACTATTCTCAGAATGACTTGGTTG
AGTACTCACCAGTCACAGAAAAGCATCTTACGGATGGCATGACAGTAAGAGAATTATGCAGTGCTGCCAT
AACCATGAGTGATAACACTGCGGCCAACTTACTTCTGACAACGATCGGAGGACCGAAGGAGCTAACCGCT
TTTTTGCACAACATGGGGGATCATGTAACTCGCCTTGATCGTTGGGAACCGGAGCTGAATGAAGCCATAC
CAAACGACGAGCGTGACACCACGATGCCTGTAGCAATGGCAACAACGTTGCGCAAACTATTAACTGGCGA
ACTACTTACTCTAGCTTCCCGGCAACAATTAATAGACTGGATGGAGGCGGATAAAGTTGCAGGACCACTT
CTGCGCTCGGCCCTTCCGGCTGGCTGGTTTATTGCTGATAAATCTGGAGCCGGTGAGCGTGGGTCTCGCG
GTATCATTGCAGCACTGGGGCCAGATGGTAAGCCCTCCCGTATCGTAGTTATCTACACGACGGGGAGTCA
GGCAACTATGGATGAACGAAATAGACAGATCGCTGAGATAGGTGCCTCACTGATTAAGCATTGGTAACTG
TCAGACCAAGTTTACTCATATATACTTTAGATTGATTTAAAACTTCATTTTTAATTTAAAAGGATCTAGG
TGAAGATCCTTTTTGATAATCTCATGACCAAAATCCCTTAACGTGAGTTTTCGTTCCACTGAGCGTCAGA
CCCCGTAGAAAAGATCAAAGGATCTTCTTGAGATCCTTTTTTTCTGCGCGTAATCTGCTGCTTGCAAACA
AAAAAACCACCGCTACCAGCGGTGGTTTGTTTGCCGGATCAAGAGCTACCAACTCTTTTTCCGAAGGTAA
CTGGCTTCAGCAGAGCGCAGATACCAAATACTGTTCTTCTAGTGTAGCCGTAGTTAGGCCACCACTTCAA
GAACTCTGTAGCACCGCCTACATACCTCGCTCTGCTAATCCTGTTACCAGTGGCTGCTGCCAGTGGCGAT
AAGTCGTGTCTTACCGGGTTGGACTCAAGACGATAGTTACCGGATAAGGCGCAGCGGTCGGGCTGAACGG
GGGGTTCGTGCACACAGCCCAGCTTGGAGCGAACGACCTACACCGAACTGAGATACCTACAGCGTGAGCT
ATGAGAAAGCGCCACGCTTCCCGAAGGGAGAAAGGCGGACAGGTATCCGGTAAGCGGCAGGGTCGGAACA
GGAGAGCGCACGAGGGAGCTTCCAGGGGGAAACGCCTGGTATCTTTATAGTCCTGTCGGGTTTCGCCACC
TCTGACTTGAGCGTCGATTTTTGTGATGCTCGTCAGGGGGGCGGAGCCTATGGAAAAACGCCAGCAACGC
GGCCTTTTTACGGTTCCTGGCCTTTTGCTGGCCTTTTGCTCACATGTTCTTTCCTGCGTTATCCCCTGAT
TCTGTGGATAACCGTATTACCGCCTTTGAGTGAGCTGATACCGCTCGCCGCAGCCGAACGACCGAGCGCA
GCGAGTCAGTGAGCGAGGAAGCGGAAGAGCGCCCAATACGCAAACCGCCTCTCCCCGCGCGTTGGCCGAT
TCATTAATGCAGCTGGCACGACAGGTTTCCCGACTGGAAAGCGGGCAGTGAGCGCAACGCAATTAATGTG
AGTTAGCTCACTCATTAGGCACCCCAGGCTTTACACTTTATGCTTCCGGCTCGTATGTTGTGTGGAATTG
TGAGCGGATAACAATTTCACACAGGAAACAGCTATGACCATGATTACGCCAAGCGCGCAATTAACCCTCA
CTAAAGGGAACAAAAGCTGGAGCTGCAAGCTTAATGTAGTCTTATGCAATACTCTTGTAGTCTTGCAACA
TGGTAACGATGAGTTAGCAACATGCCTTACAAGGAGAGAAAAAGCACCGTGCATGCCGATTGGTGGAAGT
AAGGTGGTACGATCGTGCCTTATTAGGAAGGCAACAGACGGGTCTGACATGGATTGGACGAACCACTGAA
TTGCCGCATTGCAGAGATATTGTATTTAAGTGCCTAGCTCGATACATAAACGGGTCTCTCTGGTTAGACC
AGATCTGAGCCTGGGAGCTCTCTGGCTAACTAGGGAACCCACTGCTTAAGCCTCAATAAAGCTTGCCTTG
AGTGCTTCAAGTAGTGTGTGCCCGTCTGTTGTGTGACTCTGGTAACTAGAGATCCCTCAGACCCTTTTAG
TCAGTGTGGAAAATCTCTAGCAGTGGCGCCCGAACAGGGACTTGAAAGCGAAAGGGAAACCAGAGGAGCT
CTCTCGACGCAGGACTCGGCTTGCTGAAGCGCGCACGGCAAGAGGCGAGGGGCGGCGACTGGTGAGTACG
CCAAAAATTTTGACTAGCGGAGGCTAGAAGGAGAGAGATGGGTGCGAGAGCGTCAGTATTAAGCGGGGGA
GAATTAGATCGCGATGGGAAAAAATTCGGTTAAGGCCAGGGGGAAAGAAAAAATATAAATTAAAACATAT
AGTATGGGCAAGCAGGGAGCTAGAACGATTCGCAGTTAATCCTGGCCTGTTAGAAACATCAGAAGGCTGT
AGACAAATACTGGGACAGCTACAACCATCCCTTCAGACAGGATCAGAAGAACTTAGATCATTATATAATA
CAGTAGCAACCCTCTATTGTGTGCATCAAAGGATAGAGATAAAAGACACCAAGGAAGCTTTAGACAAGAT
AGAGGAAGAGCAAAACAAAAGTAAGACCACCGCACAGCAAGCGGCCGCTGATCTTCAGACCTGGAGGAGG
AGATATGAGGGACAATTGGAGAAGTGAATTATATAAATATAAAGTAGTAAAAATTGAACCATTAGGAGTA
GCACCCACCAAGGCAAAGAGAAGAGTGGTGCAGAGAGAAAAAAGAGCAGTGGGAATAGGAGCTTTGTTCC
TTGGGTTCTTGGGAGCAGCAGGAAGCACTATGGGCGCAGCGTCAATGACGCTGACGGTACAGGCCAGACA
ATTATTGTCTGGTATAGTGCAGCAGCAGAACAATTTGCTGAGGGCTATTGAGGCGCAACAGCATCTGTTG
CAACTCACAGTCTGGGGCATCAAGCAGCTCCAGGCAAGAATCCTGGCTGTGGAAAGATACCTAAAGGATC
AACAGCTCCTGGGGATTTGGGGTTGCTCTGGAAAACTCATTTGCACCACTGCTGTGCCTTGGAATGCTAG
TTGGAGTAATAAATCTCTGGAACAGATTTGGAATCACACGACCTGGATGGAGTGGGACAGAGAAATTAAC
AATTACACAAGCTTAATACACTCCTTAATTGAAGAATCGCAAAACCAGCAAGAAAAGAATGAACAAGAAT
TATTGGAATTAGATAAATGGGCAAGTTTGTGGAATTGGTTTAACATAACAAATTGGCTGTGGTATATAAA
ATTATTCATAATGATAGTAGGAGGCTTGGTAGGTTTAAGAATAGTTTTTGCTGTACTTTCTATAGTGAAT
AGAGTTAGGCAGGGATATTCACCATTATCGTTTCAGACCCACCTCCCAACCCCGAGGGGACCCAGAGAGG
GCCTATTTCCCATGATTCCTTCATATTTGCATATACGATACAAGGCTGTTAGAGAGATAATTAGAATTAA
TTTGACTGTAAACACAAAGATATTAGTACAAAATACGTGACGTAGAAAGTAATAATTTCTTGGGTAGTTT
GCAGTTTTAAAATTATGTTTTAAAATGGACTATCATATGCTTACCGTAACTTGAAAGTATTTCGATTTCT
TGGCTTTATATATCTTGTGGAAAGGACGAAACACCGGGAAGGCAAGAGACCGTTTGGTTTTAGAGCTAGA
AATAGCAAGTTAAAATAAGGCTAGTCCGTTATCAACTTGAAAAAGTGGCACCGAGTCGGTGCTTTTTTAA
GCTTGGCGTAACTAGATCTTGAGACAAATGGCAGTATTCATCCACAATTTTAAAAGAAAAGGGGGGATTG
GGGGGTACAGTGCAGGGGAAAGAATAGTAGACATAATAGCAACAGACATACAAACTAAAGAATTACAAAA
ACAAATTACAAAAATTCAAAATTTTCGGGTTTATTACAGGGACAGCAGAGATCCACTTTGGCGCCGGCTC
GAGGGGG
Features (pLannotate 1.2.2; 29 found; start..end, strand, type, name):
     14..80      +  CDS            small t antigen (fragment): SV40 (simian virus 40) small t antigen
    106..317     +  promoter       EF-1α core promoter: core promoter for human elongation factor EF-1α
    318..1256    +  intron         EF-1α intron A: intron upstream of the start codon of human EF-1α
   1278..1877    +  CDS            PuroR (fragment): puromycin N-acetyltransferase; pac from Streptomyces; confers resistance to puromycin
   1893..2481    +  misc_feature   WPRE: woodchuck hepatitis virus posttranscriptional regulatory element
   2532..2551    +  misc_feature   cPPT/CTS (fragment): central polypurine tract and central termination sequence of HIV-1
   2553..2786    +  LTR            3' LTR (ΔU3): self-inactivating 3' long terminal repeat (LTR) from HIV-1
   2864..2985    +  polyA_signal   SV40 poly(A) signal: SV40 polyadenylation signal
   3025..3160    +  rep_origin     SV40 ori: SV40 origin of replication
   3181..3199    -  promoter       T7 promoter: promoter for bacteriophage T7 RNA polymerase
   3207..3362    +  CDS            lacZα (fragment): LacZα fragment of β-galactosidase; lacZ fragment
   3367..3795    +  rep_origin     f1 ori (sequence partly withheld): f1 bacteriophage origin of replication; arrow indicates direction of (+) strand synthesis
   3848..3952    +  promoter       AmpR promoter: bla
   3953..4813    +  CDS            AmpR: β-lactamase; bla; confers resistance to ampicillin, carbenicillin, and related antibiotics
   4984..5572    +  rep_origin     ori: high-copy-number ColE1/pMB1/pBR322/pUC origin of replication
   5755..5847    +  CDS            lacI (fragment): lac repressor; lacI; The lac repressor binds to the lac operator to inhibit transcription in E. coli. This inhibition can be relieved by adding lactose or isopropyl-β-D-thiogalactopyranoside (IPTG).
   5860..5881    +  protein_bind   CAP binding site: CAP binding activates transcription in the presence of cAMP. E. coli catabolite activator protein
   5896..5926    +  promoter       lac promoter: promoter for the E. coli lac operon
   5934..5950    +  protein_bind   lac operator: The lac repressor binds to the lac operator to inhibit transcription in E. coli. This inhibition can be relieved by adding lactose or isopropyl-β-D-thiogalactopyranoside (IPTG). lac repressor encoded by lacI
   5995..6013    +  promoter       T3 promoter: promoter for bacteriophage T3 RNA polymerase
   6041..6267    +  promoter       RSV promoter: Rous sarcoma virus enhancer/promoter
   6268..6448    +  LTR            5' LTR (truncated): truncated 5' long terminal repeat (LTR) from HIV-1
   6495..6620    +  misc_feature   HIV-1 Ψ: packaging signal of human immunodeficiency virus type 1
   6604..6967    +  CDS            HIV-1 gag (fragment): gag protein from human immunodeficiency virus 1; gag
   7113..7346    +  misc_feature   RRE: The Rev response element (RRE) of HIV-1 allows for Rev-dependent mRNA export from the nucleus to the cytoplasm.
   7723..7749    +  CDS            Rev (fragment): human immunodeficiency virus 1 (HIV-1) Rev protein; rev; enhances nuclear export of unspliced and incompletely spliced viral mRNAs
   7753..7993    +  promoter       U6 promoter: RNA polymerase III promoter for human U6 snRNA
   8023..8098    +  misc_RNA       gRNA scaffold: guide RNA scaffold for the Streptococcus pyogenes CRISPR/Cas9 system
   8154..8271    +  misc_feature   cPPT/CTS: central polypurine tract and central termination sequence of HIV-1
