[The description below was written by a language model from this plasmid's Addgene catalogue record and pLannotate feature annotations shown in this document.]
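Description:
TXK gRNA (BRDN0001145866) is a third-generation lentiviral CRISPR guide plasmid built on the lentiGuide-Puro backbone, carrying a single guide RNA directed against human TXK (also known as RLK or PTK4), a kinase gene. The guide was designed against the TXK reference transcript and belongs to a human kinome gRNA collection. In bacteria the roughly 8.3 kb plasmid is maintained at high copy through a ColE1/pUC-type origin and selected with ampicillin via the β-lactamase gene. An f1 origin, an SV40 origin and leftover lac/T7/T3 cloning-vector elements are also annotated in the backbone.

The lentiviral transfer cassette starts with an RSV promoter fused to a truncated HIV-1 5' LTR, which makes genomic RNA production Tat-independent. It is followed by the Ψ packaging signal with a partial gag fragment and the Rev response element for nuclear export of the unspliced genome. Within the provirus, the human U6 RNA polymerase III promoter drives the TXK-targeting spacer joined to the Streptococcus pyogenes Cas9 gRNA scaffold. Next come a cPPT/CTS element and an EF-1α core promoter with its intron A expressing puromycin N-acetyltransferase, so transduced mammalian cells can be selected with puromycin. A WPRE enhances expression of this transcript, and the cassette ends in a self-inactivating ΔU3 3' LTR followed by an SV40 polyadenylation signal.

The plasmid does not encode Cas9, so it must be used with a separate Cas9 lentivector or in cells already expressing Cas9. Its typical use is Cas9-mediated knockout of TXK in human cells.
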