Addgene plasmid #76359: TXK gRNA (BRDN0001145866)
Purpose: 3rd generation lentiviral gRNA plasmid targeting human TXK
Depositing lab: John Doench & David Root. Depositing organization: Broad Institute. Publication: Optimized sgRNA design to maximize activity and minimize off-target effects of CRISPR-Cas9. Doench JG, Fusi N, Sullender M, Hegde M, Vaimberg EW, Donovan KF, Smith I, Tothova Z, Wilen C, Orchard R, Virgin HW, Listgarten J, Root DE. Nat Biotechnol. 2016 Jan 18. doi: 10.1038/nbt.3437. PubMed 26780180.
Backbone
  Vector backbone: lentiGuide-Puro
  Backbone manufacturer: Zhang Lab (Addgene plasmid # 52963)
  Vector type: Mammalian Expression, Lentiviral, CRISPR
  Selectable markers: Puromycin
Growth in bacteria
  Bacterial resistance: Ampicillin, 100 μg/mL
  Growth temperature: 37°C
  Growth strain: DH5alpha
  Copy number: High Copy
Gene/Insert
  Gene/Insert name: TXK (alt names: TXK; NM_003328.2)
  gRNA/shRNA sequence: GGAAGGCAAGAGACCGTTTG
  Species: H. sapiens (human)
  Entrez Gene: TXK (a.k.a. RLK, TKL, BTKL, PTK4, PSCTK5, MGC22473)
  Promoter: hU6
  Cloning method: Unknown
  Sequencing primers: 5′ U6-F; 3′ pS2-R
Terms and licenses: Academic/Nonprofit Terms; Industry Terms: Not Available to Industry
Depositor comments: The gRNA was designed to target the following Genbank reference sequence(s): NM_003328.2. Note that this plasmid does NOT contain Cas9. It should be used in conjunction with lentiCas9-Blast (Addgene #52962) or otherwise with cell lines already expressing Cas9. Browse the full kinome gRNA library at http://www.addgene.org/pooled-library/broadgpp-human-kinome/ or visit http://www.broadinstitute.org/rnai/public/ for detailed protocols and information.
How to cite: TXK gRNA (BRDN0001145866) was a gift from John Doench & David Root (Addgene plasmid # 76359 ; http://n2t.net/addgene:76359 ; RRID:Addgene_76359)
