>Addgene plasmid #76359 | TXK gRNA (BRDN0001145866) | depositor partial sequence | sequence record 143819 | Target Sequence
GGAAGGCAAGAGACCGTTTG
