>Addgene plasmid #76359 | TXK gRNA (BRDN0001145866) | addgene partial sequence | sequence record 151030 | hU6-F 5'-GAGGGCCTATTTCCCATGATT-3'
ATTAGAATTAATTTGACTGTAAACACAAAGATATTAGTACAAAATACGTGACGTAGAAAGTAATAATTTC
TTGGGTAGTTTGCAGTTTTAAAATTATGTTTTAAAATGGACTATCATATGCTTACCGTAACTTGAAAGTA
TTTCGATTTCTTGGCTTTATATATCTTGTGGAAAGGACGAAACACCGGGAAGGCAAGAGACCGTTTGGTT
TTAGAGCTAGAAATAGCAAGTTAAAATAAGGCTAGTCCGTTATCAACTTGAAAAAGTGGCACCGAGTCGG
TGCTTTTTTAAGCTTGGCGTAACTAGATCTTGAGACAAATGGCAGTATTCATCCACAATTTTAAAAGAAA
AGGGGGGATTGGGGGGTACAGTGCAGGGGAAAGAATAGTAGACATAATAGCAACAGACATACAAACTAAA
GAATTACAAAAACAAATTACAAAAATTCAAAATTTTCGGGTTTATTACAGGGACAGCAGAGATCCACTTT
GGCGCCGGCTCGAGGGGGCCCGGGTGCAAAGATGGATAAAGTTTTAAACAGAGAGGAATCTTTGCAGCTA
ATGGACCTTCTAGGTCTTGAAAGGAGTGGGAATTGGCTCCGGTGCCCGTCAGTGGGCAGAGCGCACATCG
CCCACAGTCCCCGAGAAGTTGGGGGGAGGGGTCGGCAATTGATCCGGTGCCTAGAGAAGGTGGCGCGGGG
TAAACTGGGAAAGTGATGTCGTGTACTGGCTCCGCCTTTTTCCCGAGGGTGG
